>Addgene plasmid #24334 | hsp70l-loxP-mCherry-STOP-loxP-H2B-GFP_cryaa-cerulean | depositor full sequence | sequence record 11367 | Author sequence
TAGGGATAACAGGGTAATGCGCGCGTAATACGACTCACTATAGGGCGAATTGGAGCTCATTCTCAGGGGT
GTCGCTTGGTTATTTCCAAAAATCAAATTAATTTTATTAAACTATTAGAACGAGCATGTTTTGTCTATAT
GCTACAGAAGATAAAAAATAATAGGAGTTAACAGTTATAAAACAACACATTTGTTTCTATTGATTGTTGA
CCACACTGGGGTCTCATTAAGTTAGATTAAAGACACACTAACTGGGTCAAAAGCAGCAGATTGATTTCAT
AGCACCAGGGTAAACTTTCTAACACTTTTACGGCAATCATATACATTAAAATTAAATACAGACCACGACT
GAACAAGGAGGATGATCTCCAATATTAAACAAAGAGACTTGTGCCTATTTCTCTGAGGGTAAACATGACC
TCTCAAGTTAGCAAGTTGTTTTTAACACTACAAAAATAGTTAAGACCTGCAATCCCAGAATAAAGTATTG
GTTTTAACCAATCAATATAGTACAGTAAACATCCATTTGTTTTGTTGAAACGTTAAACAAATCTGACCAA
AGCTATTAGCTTATATAAAACAGGTTTGCCTTCTATGTAGCTGAAAACACCACAGGCCCGATTTTGCTAC
TGTGTAAAACATTTCAGCAAGATTTTTTTATTGCATTTTTTTTTACTGAATCGTTCAAACATTTTATCAT
TTTAGTTTGTTCATTCATTGCAACTGGAAAAACAACACATCACACAACCGCACATATTTCAGCAATAAGT
ACAATAAAACACTCAAATAAAAAAAACATTTTAAATCTCTTTGTATTTTTGACCGCTGTTTCGCGTAATT
TCACGGTAAAACTCTGGAAATCTCCACTACATTCCTCTCAGCGGCTCCTCTCAATGACAGCTGAAGAAGT
GACGGCGGCTGCCTGCTGTGTTTTGATTGGTCGAATTCACTGGAGGCTTCCAGAACAGTGTAGAGTCTGA
ACGGGTGCGCGCTCTGCTGTATTTAAAGGGCGAAAGAGAGACCGCAGAGAAACTCAACCGAAGAGAAGCG
ACTTGACAAAGAAGAAAAGAGCAGCCTGACAGGACTTTTCCCCGACGAGGTGTTTATTCGCTCTATTTAA
GAATCTACTGTAAGGTAAGTCTCAATATATTGTACTCTATTGGCTAATCAGAATTATATAGAGATTATAT
GTACTTAATGTCAAAAAATCAACTTTGTATATGTAATCTTTTTACATGTGGACTGCCTATGTTCATCTTA
TTTTAGGTCTACTAGAAAATTATATTTCCCGTTTTCACAATAAGGATTTTAAAAAAAGCAATGAACAGAC
GGGCATTTACTTTATGTTGCTGACATTATTTTATATGAGCATAATAACCATAAATACTAGCAAATGTCCT
AAATGAATTTGTGTTAATGTTGTCTACAAAAGAAAATTAGCGTTTTACTTGTACAACTAATAATAACTTG
GTTATTAAGAGAATTTCACTTGTTGACTAGAAAAATCCTTTCATAATGAAACAATTGCACCGATAAATTG
TATAAATATAAAATTAATTCTAATTGTTTTTTTTTTTCCTGATCGATACCGTCGACTCTAGAGGATCAGC
TTGGGCTGCAGGTCGAGGGACCTAATAACTTCGTATAGCATACATTATACGAAGTTATATTAAGGGTTCC
GGATCCTCGAGATGGTGAGCAAGGGCGAGGAGGATAACATGGCCATCATCAAGGAGTTCATGCGCTTCAA
GGTGCACATGGAGGGCTCCGTGAACGGCCACGAGTTCGAGATCGAGGGCGAGGGCGAGGGCCGCCCCTAC
GAGGGCACCCAGACCGCCAAGCTGAAGGTGACCAAGGGTGGCCCCCTGCCCTTCGCCTGGGACATCCTGT
CCCCTCAGTTCATGTACGGCTCCAAGGCCTACGTGAAGCACCCCGCCGACATCCCCGACTACTTGAAGCT
GTCCTTCCCCGAGGGCTTCAAGTGGGAGCGCGTGATGAACTTCGAGGACGGCGGCGTGGTGACCGTGACC
CAGGACTCCTCCCTACAGGACGGCGAGTTCATCTACAAGGTGAAGCTGCGCGGCACCAACTTCCCCTCCG
ACGGCCCCGTAATGCAGAAGAAGACCATGGGCTGGGAGGCCTCCTCCGAGCGGATGTACCCCGAGGACGG
CGCCCTGAAGGGCGAGATCAAGCAGAGGCTGAAGCTGAAGGACGGCGGCCACTACGACGCTGAGGTCAAG
ACCACCTACAAGGCCAAGAAGCCCGTGCAGCTGCCCGGCGCCTACAACGTCAACATCAAGTTGGACATCA
CCTCCCACAACGAGGACTACACCATCGTGGAACAGTACGAACGCGCCGAGGGCCGCCACTCCACCGGCGG
CATGGACGAGCTGTACAAGTAACTCGAGGGATCTTTGTGAAGGAACCTTACTTCTGTGGTGTGACATAAT
TGGACAAACTACCTACAGAGATTTAAAGCTCTAAGGTAAATATAAAATTTTTAAGTGTATAATGTGTTAA
ACTACTGATTCTAATTGTTTGTGTATTTTAGATTCCAACCTATGGAACTGATGAATGGGAGCAGTGGTGG
AATGCCTTTAATGAGGAAAACCTGTTTTGCTCAGAAGAAATGCCATCTAGTGATGATGAGGCTACTGCTG
ACTCTCAACATTCTACTCCTCCAAAAAAGAAGAGAAAGGTAGAAGACCCCAAGGACTTTCCTTCAGAATT
GCTAAGTTTTTTGAGTCATGCTGTGTTTAGTAATAGAACTCTTGCTTGCTTTGCTATTTACACCACAAAG
GAAAAAGCTGCACTGCTATACAAGAAAATTATGGAAAAATATTCTGTAACCTTTATAAGTAGGCATAACA
GTTATAATCATAACATACTGTTTTTTCTTACTCCACACAGGCATAGAGTGTCTGCTATTAATAACTATGC
TCAAAAATTGTGTACCTTTAGCTTTTTAATTTGTAAAGGGGTTAATAAGGAATATTTGATGTATAGTGCC
TTGACTAGAGATCATAATCAGCCATACCACATTTGTAGAGGTTTTACTTGCTTTAAAAAACCTCCCACAC
CTCCCCCTGAACCTGAAACATAAAATGAATGCAATTGTTGTTGTTAACTTGTTTATTGCAGCTTATAATG
GTTACAAATAAAGCAATAGCATCACAAATTTCACAAATAAAGCATTTTTTTCACTGCATTCTAGTTGTGG
TTTGTCCAAACTCATCAATGTATCTTATCATGTCTGGATCTGACATGGTAAGTAAGCTTATCCCCGGAGC
TTGGGCTGCAGGTCGAGGGACCTAATAACTTCGTATAGCATACATTATACGAAGTTATATTAAGGGTTCC
GGATCGATCCCCTCGACGGATCCACCGGTGGCCGGCCAGGCGCGCCACCATGCCAGAGCCAGCGAAGTCT
GCTCCCGCCCCGAAAAAGGGCTCCAAGAAGGCGGTGACTAAGGCGCAGAAGAAAGACGGCAAGAGCGCAG
CGCACCGCAAGGAGAGCTATTCCATCTATGTGTACAAGGTTCTGAAGCAGGTCCACCCTGACACCGGCAT
TTCGTCCAAGGCCATGGGCATCATGAATTCGTTTGTGAACGACATTTTCGAGCGCATCGCAGGTGAGGCT
TCCCGCCTTGCGCATTACAACAAGCGCTCGACCATCACCTCCAGGGAGATCCAGACGGCCGTGCGCCTGC
TGCTGCCTGGGGAGTTGGCCAAGCACGCCGTGTCCGAGGGTACTAAGGCCGTCACCAAGTACACCAGCGC
TAAGATGGTGAGCAAGGGCGAGGAGCTGTTCACCGGGGTGGTGCCCATCCTGGTCGAGCTGGACGGCGAC
GTAAACGGCCACAAGTTCAGCGTGTCCGGCGAGGGCGAGGGCGATGCCACCTACGGCAAGCTGACCCTGA
AGTTCATCTGCACCACCGGCAAGCTGCCCGTGCCCTGGCCCACCCTCGTGACCACCCTGACCTACGGCGT
GCAGTGCTTCAGCCGCTACCCCGACCACATGAAGCAGCACGACTTCTTCAAGTCCGCCATGCCCGAAGGC
TACGTCCAGGAGCGCACCATCTTCTTCAAGGACGACGGCAACTACAAGACCCGCGCCGAGGTGAAGTTCG
AGGGCGACACCCTGGTGAACCGCATCGAGCTGAAGGGCATCGACTTCAAGGAGGACGGCAACATCCTGGG
GCACAAGCTGGAGTACAACTACAACAGCCACAACGTCTATATCATGGCCGACAAGCAGAAGAACGGCATC
AAGGTGAACTTCAAGATCCGCCACAACATCGAGGACGGCAGCGTGCAGCTCGCCGACCACTACCAGCAGA
ACACCCCCATCGGCGACGGCCCCGTGCTGCTGCCCGACAACCACTACCTGAGCACCCAGTCCGCCCTGAG
CAAAGACCCCAACGAGAAGCGCGATCACATGGTCCTGCTGGAGTTCGTGACCGCCGCCGGGATCACTCTC
GGCATGGACGAGCTGTACAAGTAAAGCGGCCGCGACTCTAGATCATAATCAGCCATACCACATTTGTAGA
GGTTTTACTTGCTTTAAAAAACCTCCCACACCTCCCCCTGAACCTGAAACATAAAATGAATGCAATTGTT
GTTGTTAACTTGTTTATTGCAGCTTATAATGGTTACAAATAAAGCAATAGCATCACAAATTTCACAAATA
AAGCATTTTTTTCACTGCATTCTAGTTGTGGTTTGTCCAAACTCATCAATGTATCTTAATCGAGGGGGGG
CCCGGTACCCACCGCGGTGGCGGCGATCTCTCCCCAGCATGCCTGCTATTGTCTTCCCAATCCTCCCCCT
TGCTGTCCTGCCCCACCCCACCCCCCAGAATAGAATGACACCTACTCAGACAATGCGATGCAATTTCCTC
ATTTTATTAGGAAAGGACAGTGGGAGTGGCACCTTCCAGGGTCAAGGAAGGCACGGGGGAGGGGCAAACA
ACAGATGGCTGGCAACTAGAAGGCACAGTCGAGGCTGATCAGCGGGCCGCTTTACTTGTACAGCTCGTCC
ATGCCGAGAGTGATCCCGGCGGCGGTCACGAACTCCAGCAGGACCATGTGATCGCGCTTCTCGTTGGGGT
CTTTGCTCAGCTTGGACTGGGTGCTCAGGTAGTGGTTGTCGGGCAGCAGCACGGGGCCGTCGCCGATGGG
GGTGTTCTGCTGGTAGTGGTCGGCGAGCTGCACGCTGCCGTCCTCGATGTTGTGGCGGATCTTGAAGTTG
GCCTTGATGCCGTTCTTCTGCTTGTCGGCGGTGATATAGACGTTGTCGCTGATGGCGTTGTACTCCAGCT
TGTGCCCCAGGATGTTGCCGTCCTCCTTGAAGTCGATGCCCTTCAGCTCGATGCGGTTCACCAGGGTGTC
GCCCTCGAACTTCACCTCGGCGCGGGTCTTGTAGTTGCCGTCGTCCTTGAAGAAGATGGTGCGCTCCTGG
ACGTAGCCTTCGGGCATGGCGGACTTGAAGAAGTCGTGCTGCTTCATGTGGTCGGGGTAGCGGGCGAAGC
ACTGCACGCCCCAGGTCAGGGTGGTCACGAGGGTGGGCCAGGGCACGGGCAGCTTGCCGGTGGTGCAGAT
GAACTTCAGGGTCAGCTTGCCGTAGGTGGCATCGCCCTCGCCCTCGCCGGACACGCTGAACTTGTGGCCG
TTTACGTCGCCGTCCAGCTCGACCAGGATGGGCACCACCCCGGTGAACAGCTCCTCGCCCTTGCTCACCA
TGTTGTCAGACCTGGTAACTCCTTACTGTAACTTATTGCACCTGATGAACAAAAGATGTGAACTGAACGC
AAGTAGGAGGCTAATAGAGGCTAGTACAGTACAAAGATCCCCAAATGATGTGTGCCGGCCTTAGTGGAGG
CAGACCCCTGGTTATATACCTGTGCTGCAGAAAGAGGGGCTTACAAATGGATCTCTCTGGAATGGCATTA
TCTCATGGTGGGAACAGTGTTGTCAGCAGAATCAGCGGGGTGGACTCTGACCTGAGAATGACAGTCTAGC
ACTGAATGGCTCAGACAATACTCTTGTGGCCAACTATCACCGGAAAATAAGTGCCTGCCAAAACAAACCA
GACCAGATGAAGCTACATGGCTGTAGAACGTCAGTATTTAATGTGTTGTGGCCACTTGGTTCACCAGATT
TAAGAGCTAATTTTTTTAAATATCACAGATAATCAATCGCTTTTTTTTTTTCTTGACTGAAAAGCTTAGA
CTGGAAAATTCTTTGAAAAAGTTTGCACTACAGAAAATAAATACATAACATCCTGCACTGAATGCACACT
ATTAATGGTACCCAGCTTTTGTTCCCTTTAGTGAGGGTTAATTGCGCGCTAGGGATAACAGGGTAATACG
CGCTCACTGGCCGTCGTTTTACAACGTCGTGACTGGGAAAACCCTGGCGTTACCCAACTTAATCGCCTTG
CAGCACATCCCCCTTTCGCCAGCTGGCGTAATAGCGAAGAGGCCCGCACCGATCGCCCTTCCCAACAGTT
GCGCAGCCTGAATGGCGAATGGAAATTGTAAGCGTTAATATTTTGTTAAAATTCGCGTTAAATTTTTGTT
AATCAGCTCATTTTTTAACCAATAGGCCGAAATCGGCAAAATCCCTTATAAATCAAAAGAATAGACCGAG
ATAGGGT
[37 nt withheld, positions 6658-6694]
AAAGAACGTGGACTCCAACGTCAAAGG
[49 nt withheld, positions 6722-6770]
T
[91 nt withheld, positions 6772-6862]
G
[124 nt withheld, positions 6864-6987]
CAGGTGGCACTTTTCGGGGAAATGTGCGCGGAACCCCTATTTGTTTATTTTTCTAAATACATTCAAATAT
GTATCCGCTCATGAGACAATAACCCTGATAAATGCTTCAATAATATTGAAAAAGGAAGAGTATGAGTATT
CAACATTTCCGTGTCGCCCTTATTCCCTTTTTTGCGGCATTTTGCCTTCCTGTTTTTGCTCACCCAGAAA
CGCTGGTGAAAGTAAAAGATGCTGAAGATCAGTTGGGTGCACGAGTGGGTTACATCGAACTGGATCTCAA
CAGCGGTAAGATCCTTGAGAGTTTTCGCCCCGAAGAACGTTTTCCAATGATGAGCACTTTTAAAGTTCTG
CTATGTGGCGCGGTATTATCCCGTATTGACGCCGGGCAAGAGCAACTCGGTCGCCGCATACACTATTCTC
AGAATGACTTGGTTGAGTACTCACCAGTCACAGAAAAGCATCTTACGGATGGCATGACAGTAAGAGAATT
ATGCAGTGCTGCCATAACCATGAGTGATAACACTGCGGCCAACTTACTTCTGACAACGATCGGAGGACCG
AAGGAGCTAACCGCTTTTTTGCACAACATGGGGGATCATGTAACTCGCCTTGATCGTTGGGAACCGGAGC
TGAATGAAGCCATACCAAACGACGAGCGTGACACCACGATGCCTGTAGCAATGGCAACAACGTTGCGCAA
ACTATTAACTGGCGAACTACTTACTCTAGCTTCCCGGCAACAATTAATAGACTGGATGGAGGCGGATAAA
GTTGCAGGACCACTTCTGCGCTCGGCCCTTCCGGCTGGCTGGTTTATTGCTGATAAATCTGGAGCCGGTG
AGCGTGGGTCTCGCGGTATCATTGCAGCACTGGGGCCAGATGGTAAGCCCTCCCGTATCGTAGTTATCTA
CACGACGGGGAGTCAGGCAACTATGGATGAACGAAATAGACAGATCGCTGAGATAGGTGCCTCACTGATT
AAGCATTGGTAACTGTCAGACCAAGTTTACTCATATATACTTTAGATTGATTTAAAACTTCATTTTTAAT
TTAAAAGGATCTAGGTGAAGATCCTTTTTGATAATCTCATGACCAAAATCCCTTAACGTGAGTTTTCGTT
CCACTGAGCGTCAGACCCCGTAGAAAAGATCAAAGGATCTTCTTGAGATCCTTTTTTTCTGCGCGTAATC
TGCTGCTTGCAAACAAAAAAACCACCGCTACCAGCGGTGGTTTGTTTGCCGGATCAAGAGCTACCAACTC
TTTTTCCGAAGGTAACTGGCTTCAGCAGAGCGCAGATACCAAATACTGTCCTTCTAGTGTAGCCGTAGTT
AGGCCACCACTTCAAGAACTCTGTAGCACCGCCTACATACCTCGCTCTGCTAATCCTGTTACCAGTGGCT
GCTGCCAGTGGCGATAAGTCGTGTCTTACCGGGTTGGACTCAAGACGATAGTTACCGGATAAGGCGCAGC
GGTCGGGCTGAACGGGGGGTTCGTGCACACAGCCCAGCTTGGAGCGAACGACCTACACCGAACTGAGATA
CCTACAGCGTGAGCTATGAGAAAGCGCCACGCTTCCCGAAGGGAGAAAGGCGGACAGGTATCCGGTAAGC
GGCAGGGTCGGAACAGGAGAGCGCACGAGGGAGCTTCCAGGGGGAAACGCCTGGTATCTTTATAGTCCTG
TCGGGTTTCGCCACCTCTGACTTGAGCGTCGATTTTTGTGATGCTCGTCAGGGGGGCGGAGCCTATGGAA
AAACGCCAGCAACGCGGCCTTTTTACGGTTCCTGGCCTTTTGCTGGCCTTTTGCTCACATGTTCTTTCCT
GCGTTATCCCCTGATTCTGTGGATAACCGTATTACCGCCTTTGAGTGAGCTGATACCGCTCGCCGCAGCC
GAACGACCGAGCGCAGCGAGTCAGTGAGCGAGGAAGCGGAAGAGCGCCCAATACGCAAACCGCCTCTCCC
CGCGCGTTGGCCGATTCATTAATGCAGCTGGCACGACAGGTTTCCCGACTGGAAAGCGGGCAGTGAGCGC
AACGCAATTAATGTGAGTTAGCTCACTCATTAGGCACCCCAGGCTTTACACTTTATGCTTCCGGCTCGTA
TGTTGTGTGGAATTGTGAGCGGATAACAATTTCACACAGGAAACAGCTATGACCATGATTACGCCAAGCG
CGT
Features (pLannotate 1.2.2; 27 found; start..end, strand, type, name):
     26..44      +  promoter       T7 promoter: promoter for bacteriophage T7 RNA polymerase
   1591..1607    -  misc_feature   MCS (fragment): pUC18/19 multiple cloning site
   1635..1668    +  protein_bind   loxP: Cre-mediated recombination occurs in the 8-bp core sequence (GCATACAT). Cre recombinase
   1692..2399    +  CDS            mCherry: mCherry is a basic (constitutively fluorescent) red fluorescent protein published in 2004, derived from Discosoma sp.. It is reported to be a very rapidly-maturing monomer with low acid sensitivity.
   2410..2484    +  CDS            small t antigen (fragment): SV40 (simian virus 40) small t antigen
   2486..2551    +  intron         small t intron: SV40 (simian virus 40) small t antigen intron
   2681..2701    +  CDS            SV40 NLS: nuclear localization signal of SV40 (simian virus 40) large T antigen
   3020..3103    +  CDS            large T antigen (fragment): large T antigen from SV40 (simian virus 40)
   3126..3260    +  polyA_signal   SV40 poly(A) signal: SV40 polyadenylation signal
   3315..3348    +  protein_bind   loxP: Cre-mediated recombination occurs in the 8-bp core sequence (GCATACAT). Cre recombinase
   3410..3784    +  CDS            H2B: human histone H2B; HIST1H2BJ
   3785..4504    +  CDS            EGFP: the original enhanced GFP (Yang et al., 1996) mammalian codon-optimized
   4521..4604    +  CDS            large T antigen (fragment): large T antigen from SV40 (simian virus 40)
   4627..4748    +  polyA_signal   SV40 poly(A) signal: SV40 polyadenylation signal
   4750..4769    +  misc_feature   MCS (fragment): pBluescript multiple cloning site
   4791..4998    -  polyA_signal   bGH poly(A) signal: bovine growth hormone polyadenylation signal
   5022..5741    -  CDS            mCerulean: enhanced monomeric variant of CFP (Rizzo et al., 2004) mammalian codon-optimized
   6325..6343    -  promoter       T3 promoter: promoter for bacteriophage T3 RNA polymerase
   6374..6529    +  CDS            lacZα (fragment): LacZα fragment of β-galactosidase; lacZ fragment
   6629..6987    -  rep_origin     f1 ori (sequence partly withheld): f1 bacteriophage origin of replication; arrow indicates direction of (+) strand synthesis
   7014..7118    +  promoter       AmpR promoter: bla
   7119..7979    +  CDS            AmpR: β-lactamase; bla; confers resistance to ampicillin, carbenicillin, and related antibiotics
   8150..8738    +  rep_origin     ori: high-copy-number ColE1/pMB1/pBR322/pUC origin of replication
   8921..9013    +  CDS            lacI (fragment): lac repressor; lacI; The lac repressor binds to the lac operator to inhibit transcription in E. coli. This inhibition can be relieved by adding lactose or isopropyl-β-D-thiogalactopyranoside (IPTG).
   9026..9047    +  protein_bind   CAP binding site: CAP binding activates transcription in the presence of cAMP. E. coli catabolite activator protein
   9062..9092    +  promoter       lac promoter: promoter for the E. coli lac operon
   9100..9116    +  protein_bind   lac operator: The lac repressor binds to the lac operator to inhibit transcription in E. coli. This inhibition can be relieved by adding lactose or isopropyl-β-D-thiogalactopyranoside (IPTG). lac repressor encoded by lacI
