[The description below was written by a language model from this plasmid's Addgene catalogue record and pLannotate feature annotations shown in this document.]
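Description:
hsp70l-loxP-mCherry-STOP-loxP-H2B-GFP_cryaa-cerulean is a Cre-dependent colour-switch reporter built in a pBluescript backbone, with a full sequence of about 9.2 kb. It is propagated in E. coli through a high-copy ColE1/pUC-type origin with ampicillin selection (AmpR), and it retains the usual pBluescript elements: f1 ori, T7 and T3 promoters, and lac/lacZα remnants. The catalogue lists the vector type as "Worm Expression", but the insert species, the promoters and the associated publication all point to use in zebrafish.

According to the depositor, 1.5 kb of the heat-shock-inducible hsp70l promoter drives the main cassette. The promoter is not annotated in the feature table but presumably occupies the unannotated region upstream of the first loxP site. Between two same-orientation loxP sites lie mCherry and a STOP element made of SV40 small t intron/large T fragments and an SV40 poly(A) signal. After heat shock, unrecombined cells therefore express mCherry, which marks induction, while the STOP prevents read-through into the downstream H2B-GFP. Cre-mediated excision removes mCherry-STOP and places the histone H2B–EGFP fusion, followed by its own SV40 poly(A), under hsp70l control, giving a nuclear green signal only in cells that have experienced Cre. In the feature table EGFP sits downstream of H2B, although the catalogue calls the tag N-terminal. The H2B carries D26G and V119I changes, which the depositor reports do not affect nuclear localisation.

A second cassette in reverse orientation expresses Cerulean with a bGH poly(A) from the cryaa (crystallin alpha A) promoter, which is also unannotated. Lens-specific markers of this kind are commonly used to identify transgene carriers. The associated study used the construct for heat-shock- and Cre-dependent ("HOTcre") labelling of pancreatic beta-cell populations.
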