Addgene plasmid #24334: hsp70l-loxP-mCherry-STOP-loxP-H2B-GFP_cryaa-cerulean
Depositing lab: Didier Stainier. Depositing organization: University of California, San Francisco (UCSF). Publication: Distinct populations of quiescent and proliferative pancreatic beta-cells identified by HOTcre mediated labeling. Hesselson D, Anderson RM, Beinat M, Stainier DY. Proc Natl Acad Sci U S A. 2009 Sep 1. 106(35):14896-901. 10.1073/pnas.0906348106 PubMed 19706417.
Backbone
  Vector backbone: pBluescript
  Backbone size w/o insert (bp): 3000
  Vector type: Worm Expression, Cre/Lox
Growth in bacteria
  Bacterial resistance: Ampicillin, 100 μg/mL
  Growth temperature: 37°C
  Growth strain: DH5alpha
  Copy number: High Copy
Gene/Insert
  Gene/Insert name: H2B
  Species: D. rerio (zebrafish)
  Mutation: mCherry driven by an HSP70 promoterCerulean driven by a CrystalineA promoter*
  Tag / fusion protein: GFP (N terminal on insert)
  Cloning method: Restriction Enzyme
  Sequencing primers: 5′ SV40pA
Terms and licenses: Academic/Nonprofit Terms; Industry Terms: Not Available to Industry
Depositor comments: This plasmid was constructed using 1.5 kb of the hsp70l promoter. The floxed mCherry-STOP and H2b_GFP fragments were PCR amplified individually and sequentially cloned downstream of the hsp70l promoter. The mCherry-STOP cassette serves as a heat-shock induction marker prevents read-through translation of the H2B-GFP fusion protein, which is only expressed in cells that have undergone a Cre mediated excision event. cryaa-Cerulean was inserted downstream of HSB-GFP in the reverse orientation. *H2B has D26G and V119I mutations. According to the depositor, GFP expression from this construct was always nuclear so there is no reason to suspect that the mutations affect the function (nuclear localization) of the H2B fragment.
How to cite: hsp70l-loxP-mCherry-STOP-loxP-H2B-GFP_cryaa-cerulean was a gift from Didier Stainier (Addgene plasmid # 24334 ; http://n2t.net/addgene:24334 ; RRID:Addgene_24334)
