>Addgene plasmid #24334 | hsp70l-loxP-mCherry-STOP-loxP-H2B-GFP_cryaa-cerulean | addgene partial sequence | sequence record 30059 | 24334 with mCherry-F
GCGCCCTGAAGGGCGAGATCAAGCAGAGGCTGAAGCTGAAGGACGGCGGCCACTACGACGCTGAGGTCAA
GACCACCTACAAGGCCAAGAAGCCCGTGCAGCTGCCCGGCGCCTACAACGTCAACATCAAGTTGGACATC
ACCTCCCACAACGAGGACTACACCATCGTGGAACAGTACGAACGCGCCGAGGGCCGCCACTCCACCGGCG
GCATGGACGAGCTGTACAAGTAACTCGAGGGATCTTTGTGAAGGAACCTTACTTCTGTGGTGTGACATAA
TTGGACAAACTACCTACAGAGATTTAAAGCTCTAAGGTAAATATAAAATTTTTAAGTGTATAATGTGTTA
AACTACTGATTCTAATTGTTTGTGTATTTTAGATTCCAACCTATGGAACTGATGAATGGGAGCAGTGGTG
GAATGCCTTTAATGAGGAAAACCTGTTTTGCTCAGAAGAAATGCCATCTAGTGATGATGAGGCTACTGCT
GACTCTCAACATTCTACTCCTCCAAAAAAGAAGAGAAAGGTAGAAGACCCCAAGGACTTTCCTTCAGAAT
TGCTAAGTTTTTTGAGTCATGCTGTGTTTAGTAATAGAACTCTTGCTTGCTTTGC
