>Addgene plasmid #24334 | hsp70l-loxP-mCherry-STOP-loxP-H2B-GFP_cryaa-cerulean | addgene partial sequence | sequence record 115976 | M13pUC-Fwd 5'-CCCAGTCACGACGTTGTAAAACG-3'
CGCGTATTACCCTGTTATCCCTAGCGCGCAATTAACCCTCACTAAAGGGAACAAAAGCTGGGTACCATTA
ATAGTGTGCATTCAGTGCAGGATGTTATGTATTTATTTTCTGTAGTGCAAACTTTTTCAAAGAATTTTCC
AGTCTAAGCTTTTCAGTCAAGAAAAAAAAAAAGCGATTGATTATCTGTGATATTTAAAAAAATTAGCTCT
TAAATCTGGTGAACCAAGTGGCCACAACACATTAAATACTGACGTTCTACAGCCATGTAGCTTCATCTGG
TCTGGTTTGTTTTGGCAGGCACTTATTTTCCGGTGATAGTTGGCCACAAGAGTATTGTCTGAGCCATTCA
GTGCTAGACTGTCATTCTCAGGTCAGAGTCCACCCCGCTGATTCTGCTGACAACACTGTTCCCACCATGA
GATAATGCCATTCCAGAGAGATCCATTTGTAAGCCCCTCTTTCTGCAGCACAGGTATATAACCAGGGGTC
TGCCTCCACTAAGGCCGGCACACATCATTTGGGGATCTTTGTACTGTACTAGCCTCTATTAGCCTCCTAC
TTGCGTTCAGTTCACATCTTTTGTTCATCAGGTGCAATAAGTTACAGTAAGGAGTTACCAGGTCTGACAA
CATGGTGAGCAAGGGCGAGGAGCTGTTCACCGGGGTGGTGCCCATCCTGGTCGAGCTGGACGGCGACGTA
AACGGCCACAAGTTCAGCGTGTCCGGCGAGGGCGAGGGCGATGCCACCTACGGCAAGCTGACCCTGAAGT
TCATCTGCACCACCGGCAAGCTGCCCGTGCCCTGGCCCACCCTCGTGACCACCCTGACCTGGGGCGTGCA
GTGCTTCGCCCGCTACCCCGACCACATGAAGCAGCACGACTTCTTCAAGTCCGCCATGCCCGAAGGCTAC
GTCCAGGAGCGCACCATCTTCTTCAAGGACGACGGCAACTACAAGACCCGCGCCGAGGTGAAGTTCGAGG
GCGACACCCTGGTGAACCGCATCGAGCTGAAGGGCATCGACTTCAAGGAGGACGGCAACATCCTGGGG
