>Addgene plasmid #24334 | hsp70l-loxP-mCherry-STOP-loxP-H2B-GFP_cryaa-cerulean | addgene partial sequence | sequence record 115977 | M13pUC-Rev 5'-AGCGGATAACAATTTCACACAGG-3'
GACCATGATTACGCCAAGCGCGTTAGGGATAACAGGGTAATGCGCGCGTAATACGACTCACTATAGGGCG
AATTGGAGCTCATTCTCAGGGGTGTCGCTTGGTTATTTCCAAAAATCAAATTAATTTTATTAAACTATTA
GAACGAGCATGTTTTGTCTATATGCTACAGAAGATAAAAAATAATAGGAGTTAACAGTTATAAAACAACA
CACTTTGTTTCTATTGATTGTTGACCACACTGGGGTCTCATTAAGTTAGATTAAAGACACACTAACTGGG
TCAAAAGCAGCAGATTGATTTCATAGCACCAGGGTAAACTTTCTAACACTTTTACGGCAATCATATACAT
TAAAATTAAATACAGACCACGACTGAACAAGGAGGATGATCTCCAATATTAAACAAAGAGACTTGTGCCT
ATTTCTCTGAGGGTAAACATGACCTCTCAAGTTAGCAAGTTGTTTTTAACACTACAAAAATAGTTAAGAC
TGCAATCCCAGAATAAAGTATTGGTTTTAACCAATCAATATAGTACAGTAAACATCCATTTGTTTTGTTG
AAACGTTAAACAAATCTGACCAAAGCTATTAGCTTATATAAAACAGGTTTGCCTTCTATGTAGCTGAAAA
CACCACAGGCCCGATTTTGCTACTGTGTAAAACATTTCAGCAAGATTTTTTTATTGCATTTTTTTTTACT
GAATCGTTCAAACATTTTATCATTTTAGTTTGTTCATTCATTGCAACTGGAAAAACAACACATCACACAA
CCGCACATATTTCAGCAATAAGTACAATAAAACACTCAAATAAAAAAAACATTTTAAATCTCTTTGTATT
TTTGACCGCTGTTTCGCGTAATTTCACGGTAAAACTCTGGAAATCTCCACTACATTCCTCTCAGCGGCTC
CTCTCAATGACAGCTGAAGAAGTGACGCGGCTGCCTGCTGTGTTTTGATTGGTCGAATTCACTGGAGGCT
TCCAGAACAGTGTA
