>Addgene plasmid #24334 | hsp70l-loxP-mCherry-STOP-loxP-H2B-GFP_cryaa-cerulean | addgene partial sequence | sequence record 115978 | mCherry-R 5'-TTGGTCACCTTCAGCTTGG-3'
GGGGCGGCCCTCGCCCTCGCCCTCGATCTCGAACTCGTGGCCGTTCACGGAGCCCTCCATGTGCACCTTG
AAGCGCATGAACTCCTTGATGATGGCCATGTTATCCTCCTCGCCCTTGCTCACCATCTCGAGGATCCGGA
ACCCTTAATATAACTTCGTATAATGTATGCTATACGAAGTTATTAGGTCCCTCGACCTGCAGCCCAAGCT
GATCCTCTAGAGTCGACGGTATCGATCAGGAAAAAAAAAAACAATTAGAATTAATTTTATATTTATACAA
TTTATGGTGCAATTGTTTCATTATGAAAGGATTTTTCTAGTCAACAAGTGAAATTCTCTTAATAACCAAG
TTATTATTAGTTGTACAAGTAAAACGCTAATTTTCTTTTGTAGACAACATTAACACAAATTCATTTAGGA
CATTTGCTAGTATTTATGGTTATTATGCTCATATAAAATAATGTCAGCAACATAAAGTAAATGCCCGTCT
GTTCATTGCTTTTTTTAAAAATCCTTATTGTGAAAACGGGAAATATAATTTTCTAGTAGACCTAAAATAA
GATGAACATAGGCAGTCCACATGTAAAAAGATTACATATACAAAGTTGATTTTTTGACATTAAGTACATA
TAATCTCTATATAATTCTGATTAGCCAATAGAGTACAATATATTGAGACTTACCTTACAGTAGATTCTTA
AATAGAGCGAATAAACACCTCGTCGGGGAAAAAGTCCTGTCAGGCTGCTCTTTTCTTCTTTGTCAAGTCG
CTTCTCTTCGGTTGAGTTTCTCTGCGGTCTCTCTTTCGCCCTTTAAATACAGCAGAGCGCGCACCCGTTC
AGACTCTACACTGTTCTGGAAGCCTCCAGTGAATTCGACCAATCAAAACACAGCAGGCAGCCGCGTCACT
TCTTCAGCTGTCATTGAGAGGAGCCGCTGAGAGGAATGTAGTGGAGATTTCCAGAGTTTTACCGTGAAAT
TACGCGAAACAGCGGTCAAAAATACAAAGAGATTTAAAATGTTTT
