>Addgene plasmid #24334 | hsp70l-loxP-mCherry-STOP-loxP-H2B-GFP_cryaa-cerulean | addgene partial sequence | sequence record 115979 | mCerulean-F 5'-ctacctgagcacccagtccaag-3'
CCAACGAGAAGCGCGATCACATGGTCCTGCTGGAGTTCGTGACCGCCGCCGGGATCACTCTCGGCATGGA
CGAGCTGTACAAGTAAAGCGGCCCGCTGATCAGCCTCGACTGTGCCTTCTAGTTGCCAGCCATCTGTTGT
TTGCCCCTCCCCCGTGCCTTCCTTGACCCTGGAAGGTGCCACTCCCACTGTCCTTTCCTAATAAAATGAG
GAAATTGCATCGCATTGTCTGAGTAGGTGTCATTCTATTCTGGGGGGTGGGGTGGGGCAGGACAGCAAGG
GGGAGGATTGGGAAGACAATAGCAGGCATGCTGGGGAGAGATCGCCGCCACCGCGGTGGGTACCGGGCCC
CCCCTCGATTAAGATACATTGATGAGTTTGGACAAACCACAACTAGAATGCAGTGAAAAAAATGCTTTAT
TTGTGAAATTTGTGATGCTATTGCTTTATTTGTAACCATTATAAGCTGCAATAAACAAGTTAACAACAAC
AATTGCATTCATTTTATGTTTCAGGTTCAGGGGGAGGTGTGGGAGGTTTTTTAAAGCAAGTAAAACCTCT
ACAAATGTGGTATGGCTGATTATGATCTA
