>Addgene plasmid #24334 | hsp70l-loxP-mCherry-STOP-loxP-H2B-GFP_cryaa-cerulean | addgene partial sequence | sequence record 116008 | SVlargeT-F 5'-GAAGACCCCAAGGACTTTCC-3'
TTTTGAGTCATGCTGTGTTTAGTAATAGAACTCTTGCTTGCTTTGCTATTTACACCACAAAGGAAAAAGC
TGCACTGCTATACAAGAAAATTATGGAAAAATATTCTGTAACCTTTATAAGTAGGCATAACAGTTATAAT
CATAACATACTGTTTTTTCTTACTCCACACAGGCATAGAGTGTCTGCTATTAATAACTATGCTCAAAAAT
TGTGTACCTTTAGCTTTTTAATTTGTAAAGGGGTTAATAAGGAATATTTGATGTATAGTGCCTTGACTAG
AGATCATAATCAGCCATACCACATTTGTAGAGGTTTTACTTGCTTTAAAAAACCTCCCACACCTCCCCCT
GAACCTGAAACATAAAATGAATGCAATTGTTGTTGTTAACTTGTTTATTGCAGCTTATAATGGTTACAAA
TAAAGCAATAGCATCACAAATTTCACAAATAAAGCATTTTTTTCACTGCATTCTAGTTGTGGTTTGTCCA
AACTCATCAATGTATCTTATCATGTCTGGATCTGACATGGTAAGTAAGCTTATCCCCGGAGCTTGGGCTG
CAGGTCGAGGGACCTAATAACTTCGTATAGCATACATTATACGAAGTTATATTAAGGGTTCCGGATCGAT
CCCCTCGACGGATCCACCGGTGGCCGGCCAGGCGCGCCACCATGCCAGAGCCAGCGAAGTCTGCTCCCGC
CCCGAAAAAGGGCTCCAAGAAGGCGGTGACTAAGGCGCAGAAGAAAGGCGGCAAGAAGCGCAAGCGCAGC
CGCAAGGAGAGCTATTCCATCTATGTGTACAAGGTTCTGAAGCAGGTCCACCCTGACACCGGCATTTCGT
CCAAGGCCATGGGCATCATGAATTCGTTTGTGAACGACATTTTCGAGCGCATCGCAGGTGAGGCTTCCCG
CCTGGCGCATTACAACAAGCGCTCGACCATCACCTCCAGGGAGATCCAGACGGCCGTGCGCCTGCTGCTG
CCTGGGGAGTTGGCCAAGCACGCCGTGTCCGA
