>Addgene plasmid #24334 | hsp70l-loxP-mCherry-STOP-loxP-H2B-GFP_cryaa-cerulean | addgene partial sequence | sequence record 116012 | SVlargeT-R 5'-GGAAAGTCCTTGGGGTCTTC-3'
TTTTGGAGGAGTAGAATGTTGAGAGTCAGCAGTAGCCTCATCATCACTAGATGGCATTTCTTCTGAGCAA
AACAGGTTTTCCTCATTAAAGGCATTCCACCACTGCTCCCATTCATCAGTTCCATAGGTTGGAATCTAAA
ATACACAAACAATTAGAATCAGTAGTTTAACACATTATACACTTAAAAATTTTATATTTACCTTAGAGCT
TTAAATCTCTGTAGGTAGTTTGTCCAATTATGTCACACCACAGAAGTAAGGTTCCTTCACAAAGATCCCT
CGAGTTACTTGTACAGCTCGTCCATGCCGCCGGTGGAGTGGCGGCCCTCGGCGCGTTCGTACTGTTCCAC
GATGGTGTAGTCCTCGTTGTGGGAGGTGATGTCCAACTTGATGTTGACGTTGTAGGCGCCGGGCAGCTGC
ACGGGCTTCTTGGCCTTGTAGGTGGTCTTGACCTCAGCGTCGTAGTGGCCGCCGTCCTTCAGCTTCAGCC
TCTGCTTGATCTCGCCCTTCAGGGCGCCGTCCTCGGGGTACATCCGCTCGGAGGAGGCCTCCCAGCCCAT
GGTCTTCTTCTGCATTACGGGGCCGTCGGAGGGGAAGTTGGTGCCGCGCAGCTTCANCTTGTAGATGAAC
TCGCCGTCCTGTAGGGAGGAGTCCTGGGTCACGGTCACCACGCCGCCGTCCTCGAAGTTCATCACGCGCT
CCCACTTGAAGCCCTCGGGGAAGGACAGCTTCAAGTAGTCGGGGATGTCGGCGGGGTGCTTCACGTAGGC
CTTGGAGCCGTACATGAACTGAGGGGACAGGATGTCCCAGGCGAAGGGCAGGGGGCCACCCTTGGTCACC
TTCAGCTTGGCGGTCTGGGTGCCCTCGTAGGGGCGGCCCTCGCCCTCGCCCTCGATCTCGAACTCGTGGC
CGTTCACGGAGCCCTCCATGTGCACCTTGAAGCGCATGAACTCCTTGATGATGGCCATGTTATCCTCCTC
GCCCT
