>Addgene plasmid #24334 | hsp70l-loxP-mCherry-STOP-loxP-H2B-GFP_cryaa-cerulean | addgene partial sequence | sequence record 116014 | GFPGenotFW 5'-ACAACAAGCGCTCGACCATCAC-3'
GCAAGCTGACCCTGAAGTTCATCTGCACCACCGGCAAGCTGCCCGTGCCCTGGCCCACCCTCGTGACCAC
CCTGACCTACGGCGTGCAGTGCTTCAGCCGCTACCCCGACCACATGAAGCAGCACGACTTCTTCAAGTCC
GCCATGCCCGAAGGCTACGTCCAGGAGCGCACCATCTTCTTCAAGGACGACGGCAACTACAAGACCCGCG
CCGAGGTGAAGTTCGAGGGCGACACCCTGGTGAACCGCATCGAGCTGAAGGGCATCGACTTCAAGGAGGA
CGGCAACATCCTGGGGCACAAGCTGGAGTACAACTACAACAGCCACAACGTCTATATCATGGCCGACAAG
CAGAAGAACGGCATCAAGGTGAACTTCAAGATCCGCCACAACATCGAGGACGGCAGCGTGCAGNTCGCCG
ACCACTACCAGCAGAACACCCCCATCGGCGACGGCCCCGTGCTGCTGCCCGACAACCACTACCTGAGCAC
CCAGTCCGCCCTGAGCAAAGACCCCAACGAGAAGCGCGATCACATGGTCCTGCTGGAGTTCGTGACCGCC
GCCGGGATCACTCTCGGCATGGACGAGCTGTACAAGTAAAGCGGCCGCGACTCTA
