>Addgene plasmid #24334 | hsp70l-loxP-mCherry-STOP-loxP-H2B-GFP_cryaa-cerulean | addgene partial sequence | sequence record 117952 | Mombaerts 1401A 5'-CGGGATCCACCGGTCGCCACCATG-3'
AAAAGGGCTCCAAGAAGGCGGTGACTAAGGCGCAGAAGAAAGGCGGCAAGAAGCGCAAGCGCAGCCGCAA
GGAGAGCTATTCCATCTATGTGTACAAGGTTCTGAAGCAGGTCCACCCTGACACCGGCATTTCGTCCAAG
GCCATGGGCATCATGAATTCGTTTGTGAACGACATTTTCGAGCGCATCGCAGGTGAGGCTTCCCGCCTGG
CGCATTACAACAAGCGCTCGACCATCACCTCCAGGGAGATCCAGACGGCCGTGCGCCTGCTGCTGCCTGG
GGAGTTGGCCAAGCACGCCGTGTCCGAGGGTACTAAGGCCATCACCAAGTACACCAGCGCTAAGATGGTG
AGCAAGGGCGAGGAGCTGTTCACCGGGGTGGTGCCCATCCTGGTCGAGCTGGACGGCGACGTAAACGGCC
ACAAGTTCAGCGTGTCCGGCGAGGGCGAGGGCGATGCCACCTACGGCAAGCTGACCCTGAAGTTCATCTG
CACCACCGGCAAGCTGCCCGTGCCCTGGCCCACCCTCGTGACCACCCTGACCTACGGCGTGCAGTGCTTC
AGCCGCTACCCCGACCACATGAAGCAGCACGACTTCTTCAAGTCCGCCATGCCCGAAGGCTACGTCCAGG
AGCGCACCATCTTCTTCAAGGACGACGGCAACTACAAGACCCGCGCCGAGGTGAAGTTCGAGGGCGACAC
CCTGGTGAACCGCATCGAGCTGAAGGGCATCGACTTCAAGGAGGACGGCAACATCCTGGGGCACAAGCTG
GAGTACAACTACAACAGCCACAACGTCTATATCATG
